Addgene plasmid #206193: pClathrin-miRFP704nano
Purpose: Clathrin labelled with near-infrared fluorescent protein miRFP704nano
Depositing lab: Vladislav Verkhusha. Depositing organization: University of Helsinki. Publication: Development of bright red-shifted miRFP704nano using structural analysis of miRFPnano proteins. Oliinyk OS, Pletnev S, Baloban M, Verkhusha VV. Protein Sci. 2023 Jun 22:e4709. doi: 10.1002/pro.4709. PubMed 37347539.
Backbone
  Vector backbone: pcDNA3.1
  Backbone manufacturer: Invitrogen
  Vector type: Mammalian Expression
Growth in bacteria
  Bacterial resistance: Ampicillin, 100 μg/mL
  Growth temperature: 37°C
  Growth strain: DH5alpha
  Copy number: High Copy
Gene/Insert
  Gene/Insert name: miRFP704nano-clathrin light chain
  Species: H. sapiens (human), Synthetic
  Insert size (bp): 1131
  Promoter: CMV
  Tag / fusion protein: miRFP704nano (N terminal on insert)
  Cloning method: Restriction Enzyme; 5′ cloning site NotI (not destroyed); 3′ cloning site XbaI (not destroyed)
  Sequencing primers: 5′ CMV Forward; 3′ BGH Reverse
Terms and licenses: Academic/Nonprofit Terms; Industry Terms: Not Available to Industry
How to cite: pClathrin-miRFP704nano was a gift from Vladislav Verkhusha (Addgene plasmid # 206193 ; http://n2t.net/addgene:206193 ; RRID:Addgene_206193)
