[The description below was written by a language model from this plasmid's Addgene catalogue record and pLannotate feature annotations shown in this document.]
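Description:
pClathrin-miRFP704nano is a mammalian expression plasmid built on a pcDNA3.1-type backbone, about 6.2 kb in the sequenced record, that produces human clathrin light chain labelled with the near-infrared fluorescent protein miRFP704nano. It is maintained in E. coli as a high-copy plasmid through a ColE1/pUC-type origin and selected with ampicillin via the β-lactamase gene. An f1 origin is also present. The feature table additionally shows an SV40 early promoter followed by an EM7 bacterial promoter driving the Sh ble gene with an SV40 polyadenylation signal. This indicates a Zeocin/bleomycin-family resistance cassette that could serve for selection in mammalian cells, although the catalogue entry lists only ampicillin.

The expression cassette consists of the CMV immediate-early enhancer and promoter, a T7 promoter just upstream of the insert, the fusion coding region cloned between NotI and XbaI, and the bovine growth hormone polyadenylation signal. The 1,131 bp insert places miRFP704nano at the N terminus, followed by a short unannotated stretch, presumably a linker, and then the clathrin light chain, which the annotation matches to human CLTB (light chain B). The automated annotation labels the fluorescent protein as miRFP670nano. This most likely reflects sequence similarity, since miRFP704nano is described as a red-shifted member of the same miRFPnano family, small single-domain proteins of cyanobacterial origin that fluoresce by binding biliverdin. A tiny "HIV-1 LTR" fragment and the lac-region fragments appear to be incidental backbone matches.

The construct is intended for transfection into mammalian cells to visualise clathrin-coated pits and vesicles in the near-infrared channel. It also demonstrates how miRFP704nano performs as a fusion tag.
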