Features (pLannotate 1.2.2; 22 found; start..end, strand, type, name):
    225..272     +  promoter       EM7 promoter: synthetic bacterial promoter&nbsp
    291..665     +  CDS            BleoR: antibiotic-binding protein; Sh ble from Streptoalloteichus hindustanus; confers resistance to bleomycin, phleomycin, and Zeocin™
    675..800     +  CDS            ble (fragment): BLE_KLEPN - Experimental evidence at protein level: Swiss-Prot protein existence level 1. Binding protein with a strong affinity to the bleomycin family of antibiotics. Binds to CL990; an antimitotic-antibiotic compound. From Klebsiella pneumoniae.
    795..916     +  polyA_signal   SV40 poly(A) signal: SV40 polyadenylation signal
    989..1005    -  protein_bind   lac operator: The lac repressor binds to the lac operator to inhibit transcription in E. coli. This inhibition can be relieved by adding lactose or isopropyl-β-D-thiogalactopyranoside (IPTG). lac repressor encoded by lacI
   1013..1043    -  promoter       lac promoter: promoter for the E. coli lac operon
   1058..1079    -  protein_bind   CAP binding site: CAP binding activates transcription in the presence of cAMP. E. coli catabolite activator protein
   1092..1184    -  CDS            lacI (fragment): lac repressor; lacI; The lac repressor binds to the lac operator to inhibit transcription in E. coli. This inhibition can be relieved by adding lactose or isopropyl-β-D-thiogalactopyranoside (IPTG).
   1367..1955    -  rep_origin     ori: high-copy-number ColE1/pMB1/pBR322/pUC origin of replication
   2126..2986    -  CDS            AmpR: β-lactamase; bla; confers resistance to ampicillin, carbenicillin, and related antibiotics
   2987..3091    -  promoter       AmpR promoter: bla
   3150..3202    -  misc_feature   bom (fragment): basis of mobility region from pBR322
   3357..3736    +  enhancer       CMV enhancer: human cytomegalovirus immediate early enhancer
   3737..3940    +  promoter       CMV promoter: human cytomegalovirus (CMV) immediate early promoter
   3936..3969    +  LTR            5' LTR (truncated) (fragment): truncated 5' long terminal repeat (LTR) from HIV-1
   3985..4003    +  promoter       T7 promoter: promoter for bacteriophage T7 RNA polymerase
   4036..4476    +  CDS            miRFP670nano: miRFP670nano is a basic (constitutively fluorescent) near ir fluorescent protein published in 2019, derived from Nostoc punctiforme. It has very low acid sensitivity. It requires the cofactor biliverdin for fluorescence.
   4564..5196    +  CDS            CLTB (fragment): CLCB_HUMAN - Experimental evidence at protein level: Swiss-Prot protein existence level 1. Clathrin is the major protein of the polyhedral coat of coated pits and vesicles. From Homo sapiens (Human).
   5306..5530    +  polyA_signal   bGH poly(A) signal: bovine growth hormone polyadenylation signal
   5534..5555    +  promoter       SV40 promoter (fragment): SV40 enhancer and early promoter
   5576..6004    +  rep_origin     f1 ori (sequence partly withheld): f1 bacteriophage origin of replication; arrow indicates direction of (+) strand synthesis
   6018..177     +  promoter       SV40 promoter (across the origin): SV40 enhancer and early promoter
>Addgene plasmid #206193 | pClathrin-miRFP704nano | addgene full sequence | sequence record 410755 | Addgene NGS Result
ACCATAGTCCCGCCCCTAACTCCGCCCATCCCGCCCCTAACTCCGCCCAGTTCCGCCCATTCTCCGCCCC
ATGGCTGACTAATTTTTTTTATTTATGCAGAGGCCGAGGCCGCCTCTGCCTCTGAGCTATTCCAGAAGTA
GTGAGGAGGCTTTTTTGGAGGCCTAGGCTTTTGCAAAAAGCTCCCGGGAGCTTGTATATCCATTTTCGGA
TCTGATCAGCACGTGTTGACAATTAATCATCGGCATAGTATATCGGCATAGTATAATACGACAAGGTGAG
GAACTAAACCATGGCCAAGTTGACCAGTGCCGTTCCGGTGCTCACCGCGCGCGACGTCGCCGGAGCGGTC
GAGTTCTGGACCGACCGGCTCGGGTTCTCCCGGGACTTCGTGGAGGACGACTTCGCCGGTGTGGTCCGGG
ACGACGTGACCCTGTTCATCAGCGCGGTCCAGGACCAGGTGGTGCCGGACAACACCCTGGCCTGGGTGTG
GGTGCGCGGCCTGGACGAGCTGTACGCCGAGTGGTCGGAGGTCGTGTCCACGAACTTCCGGGACGCCTCC
GGGCCGGCCATGACCGAGATCGGCGAGCAGCCGTGGGGGCGGGAGTTCGCCCTGCGCGACCCGGCCGGCA
ACTGCGTGCACTTCGTGGCCGAGGAGCAGGACTGACACGTGCTACGAGATTTCGATTCCACCGCCGCCTT
CTATGAAAGGTTGGGCTTCGGAATCGTTTTCCGGGACGCCGGCTGGATGATCCTCCAGCGCGGGGATCTC
ATGCTGGAGTTCTTCGCCCACCCCAACTTGTTTATTGCAGCTTATAATGGTTACAAATAAAGCAATAGCA
TCACAAATTTCACAAATAAAGCATTTTTTTCACTGCATTCTAGTTGTGGTTTGTCCAAACTCATCAATGT
ATCTTATCATGTCTGTATACCGTCGACCTCTAGCTAGAGCTTGGCGTAATCATGGTCATAGCTGTTTCCT
GTGTGAAATTGTTATCCGCTCACAATTCCACACAACATACGAGCCGGAAGCATAAAGTGTAAAGCCTGGG
GTGCCTAATGAGTGAGCTAACTCACATTAATTGCGTTGCGCTCACTGCCCGCTTTCCAGTCGGGAAACCT
GTCGTGCCAGCTGCATTAATGAATCGGCCAACGCGCGGGGAGAGGCGGTTTGCGTATTGGGCGCTCTTCC
GCTTCCTCGCTCACTGACTCGCTGCGCTCGGTCGTTCGGCTGCGGCGAGCGGTATCAGCTCACTCAAAGG
CGGTAATACGGTTATCCACAGAATCAGGGGATAACGCAGGAAAGAACATGTGAGCAAAAGGCCAGCAAAA
GGCCAGGAACCGTAAAAAGGCCGCGTTGCTGGCGTTTTTCCATAGGCTCCGCCCCCCTGACGAGCATCAC
AAAAATCGACGCTCAAGTCAGAGGTGGCGAAACCCGACAGGACTATAAAGATACCAGGCGTTTCCCCCTG
GAAGCTCCCTCGTGCGCTCTCCTGTTCCGACCCTGCCGCTTACCGGATACCTGTCCGCCTTTCTCCCTTC
GGGAAGCGTGGCGCTTTCTCATAGCTCACGCTGTAGGTATCTCAGTTCGGTGTAGGTCGTTCGCTCCAAG
CTGGGCTGTGTGCACGAACCCCCCGTTCAGCCCGACCGCTGCGCCTTATCCGGTAACTATCGTCTTGAGT
CCAACCCGGTAAGACACGACTTATCGCCACTGGCAGCAGCCACTGGTAACAGGATTAGCAGAGCGAGGTA
TGTAGGCGGTGCTACAGAGTTCTTGAAGTGGTGGCCTAACTACGGCTACACTAGAAGAACAGTATTTGGT
ATCTGCGCTCTGCTGAAGCCAGTTACCTTCGGAAAAAGAGTTGGTAGCTCTTGATCCGGCAAACAAACCA
CCGCTGGTAGCGGTGGTTTTTTTGTTTGCAAGCAGCAGATTACGCGCAGAAAAAAAGGATCTCAAGAAGA
TCCTTTGATCTTTTCTACGGGGTCTGACGCTCAGTGGAACGAAAACTCACGTTAAGGGATTTTGGTCATG
AGATTATCAAAAAGGATCTTCACCTAGATCCTTTTAAATTAAAAATGAAGTTTTAAATCAATCTAAAGTA
TATATGAGTAAACTTGGTCTGACAGTTACCAATGCTTAATCAGTGAGGCACCTATCTCAGCGATCTGTCT
ATTTCGTTCATCCATAGTTGCCTGACTCCCCGTCGTGTAGATAACTACGATACGGGAGGGCTTACCATCT
GGCCCCAGTGCTGCAATGATACCGCGAGACCCACGCTCACCGGCTCCAGATTTATCAGCAATAAACCAGC
CAGCCGGAAGGGCCGAGCGCAGAAGTGGTCCTGCAACTTTATCCGCCTCCATCCAGTCTATTAATTGTTG
CCGGGAAGCTAGAGTAAGTAGTTCGCCAGTTAATAGTTTGCGCAACGTTGTTGCCATTGCTACAGGCATC
GTGGTGTCACGCTCGTCGTTTGGTATGGCTTCATTCAGCTCCGGTTCCCAACGATCAAGGCGAGTTACAT
GATCCCCCATGTTGTGCAAAAAAGCGGTTAGCTCCTTCGGTCCTCCGATCGTTGTCAGAAGTAAGTTGGC
CGCAGTGTTATCACTCATGGTTATGGCAGCACTGCATAATTCTCTTACTGTCATGCCATCCGTAAGATGC
TTTTCTGTGACTGGTGAGTACTCAACCAAGTCATTCTGAGAATAGTGTATGCGGCGACCGAGTTGCTCTT
GCCCGGCGTCAATACGGGATAATACCGCGCCACATAGCAGAACTTTAAAAGTGCTCATCATTGGAAAACG
TTCTTCGGGGCGAAAACTCTCAAGGATCTTACCGCTGTTGAGATCCAGTTCGATGTAACCCACTCGTGCA
CCCAACTGATCTTCAGCATCTTTTACTTTCACCAGCGTTTCTGGGTGAGCAAAAACAGGAAGGCAAAATG
CCGCAAAAAAGGGAATAAGGGCGACACGGAAATGTTGAATACTCATACTCTTCCTTTTTCAATATTATTG
AAGCATTTATCAGGGTTATTGTCTCATGAGCGGATACATATTTGAATGTATTTAGAAAAATAAACAAATA
GGGGTTCCGCGCACATTTCCCCGAAAAGTGCCACCTGACGTCGACGGATCGGGAGATCTCCCGATCCCCT
ATGGTGCACTCTCAGTACAATCTGCTCTGATGCCGCATAGTTAAGCCAGTATCTGCTCCCTGCTTGTGTG
TTGGAGGTCGCTGAGTAGTGCGCGAGCAAAATTTAAGCTACAACAAGGCAAGGCTTGACCGACAATTGCA
TGAAGAATCTGCTTAGGGTTAGGCGTTTTGCGCTGCTTCGCGATGTACGGGCCAGATATACGCGTTGACA
TTGATTATTGACTAGTTATTAATAGTAATCAATTACGGGGTCATTAGTTCATAGCCCATATATGGAGTTC
CGCGTTACATAACTTACGGTAAATGGCCCGCCTGGCTGACCGCCCAACGACCCCCGCCCATTGACGTCAA
TAATGACGTATGTTCCCATAGTAACGCCAATAGGGACTTTCCATTGACGTCAATGGGTGGAGTATTTACG
GTAAACTGCCCACTTGGCAGTACATCAAGTGTATCATATGCCAAGTACGCCCCCTATTGACGTCAATGAC
GGTAAATGGCCCGCCTGGCATTATGCCCAGTACATGACCTTATGGGACTTTCCTACTTGGCAGTACATCT
ACGTATTAGTCATCGCTATTACCATGGTGATGCGGTTTTGGCAGTACATCAATGGGCGTGGATAGCGGTT
TGACTCACGGGGATTTCCAAGTCTCCACCCCATTGACGTCAATGGGAGTTTGTTTTGGCACCAAAATCAA
CGGGACTTTCCAAAATGTCGTAACAACTCCGCCCCATTGACGCAAATGGGCGGTAGGCGTGTACGGTGGG
AGGTCTATATAAGCAGAGCTCTCTGGCTAACTAGAGAACCCACTGCTTACTGGCTTATCGAAATTAATAC
GACTCACTATAGGGAGACCCAAGCTGGCTAGTTAAGCTTGGTACCATGGCAAACCTGGACAAGATGCTGA
ACACCATCGTGACCGAGGTGCGCCAGTTCCTGCAAGTGGACAGAGTGTGCGTGTTCCAGTTCGAGGAAGA
TTACTCCGGCAGCGTCGTCGTGGAAGCCGTGGACGACAGATGGAACAGCATCCTGAAGACCCAGGTGCGG
GACTGCTACTTCATGGAAACCAGAGGTGAGGAATACTTGCACGGCAGATACCAGGCCATCGCCGACATCT
ACCAGGCCAATCTGCTGGAGAGCTACAGAGACCTGCTGGGCCAGTTTCAGGTGCGGGCCATTCTGGCTGT
CCCCATCATCAAGGGCAAGAAGCTGTGGGGCCTGCTGGTGGCCCACCAACTGGCTGCCCCTCGGAGCTGG
CAGACCTGGGAAATCGAGTTCCTGAAACAGCAAGCCGTGGTGATGGGCATCGCCATCCAGCAGAGCGGAG
GTGGTGGATCAGGAGGAGGTGGTTCTGGAGGTGGTGGATCAGGAGGAGGTGGTTCTGGAGGTGGTGGATC
AGGAGGAAGATCTATGGCTGATGACTTTGGCTTCTTCTCGTCGTCGGAGAGTGGTGCCCCGGAGGCGGCG
GAGGAGGACCCGGCGGCCGCCTTCCTGGCCCAGCAGGAGAGCGAGATTGCAGGCATAGAGAACGACGAGG
GCTTCGGGGCACCTGCCGGCAGCCATGCGGCCCCCGCACAGCCGGGCCCCACGAGTGGGGCTGGTTCTGA
GGACATGGGGACCACAGTCAATGGAGATGTGTTTCAGGAGGCCAACGGTCCTGCTGATGGCTACGCAGCC
ATTGCCCAGGCTGACAGGCTGACCCAGGAGCCTGAGAGCATCCGCAAGTGGCGAGAGGAGCAGAGGAAAC
GGCTGCAAGAGCTGGATGCTGCATCTAAGGTCACGGAACAGGAATGGCGGGAGAAGGCCAAGAAGGACCT
GGAGGAGTGGAACCAGCGCCAGAGTGAACAAGTAGAGAAGAACAAGATCAACAACCGGGCATCCGAGGAG
GCTTTCGTGAAGGAATCCAAGGAGGAGACCCCAGGCACAGAGTGGGAGAAGGTGGCCCAGCTATGTGACT
TCAACCCCAAGAGCAGCAAGCAGTGCAAAGATGTGTCCCGCCTGCGCTCGGTGCTCATGTCCCTGAAGCA
GACGCCACTGTCCCGCTAGTCTAGAGGGCCCTTCGAACAAAAACTCATCTCAGAAGAGGATCTGAATATG
CATACCGGTCATCATCACCATCACCATTGAGTTTAAACCCGCTGATCAGCCTCGACTGTGCCTTCTAGTT
GCCAGCCATCTGTTGTTTGCCCCTCCCCCGTGCCTTCCTTGACCCTGGAAGGTGCCACTCCCACTGTCCT
TTCCTAATAAAATGAGGAAATTGCATCGCATTGTCTGAGTAGGTGTCATTCTATTCTGGGGGGTGGGGTG
GGGCAGGACAGCAAGGGGGAGGATTGGGAAGACAATAGCAGGCATGCTGGGGATGCGGTGGGCTCTATGG
CTTCTGAGGCGGAAAGAACCAGCTGGGGCTCTAGGGGGTATCCCC
[124 nt withheld, positions 5576-5699]
C
[91 nt withheld, positions 5701-5791]
A
[49 nt withheld, positions 5793-5841]
CCTTTGACGTTGGAGTCCACGTTCTTT
[37 nt withheld, positions 5869-5905]
ACCCTATCTCGGTCTATTCTTTTGATTTATAAGGGATTTTGCCGATTTCGGCCTATTGGTTAAAAAATGA
GCTGATTTAACAAAAATTTAACGCGAATTAATTCTGTGGAATGTGTGTCAGTTAGGGTGTGGAAAGTCCC
CAGGCTCCCCAGCAGGCAGAAGTATGCAAAGCATGCATCTCAATTAGTCAGCAACCAGGTGTGGAAAGTC
CCCAGGCTCCCCAGCAGGCAGAAGTATGCAAAGCATGCATCTCAATTAGTCAGCA
